>Addgene plasmid #60074 | RFN_EGFP_82 | addgene partial sequence | sequence record 98238 | LKO1_5 5'-GACTATCATATGCTTACCGT-3'
AAGGACGAAACACCGTTCACTGCCGTATAGGCAGCATGCCCGAAGGCTACGTCCGTTTTAGAGCTAGAAA
TAGCAAGTTAAAATAAGGCTAGTCCGTTATCAACTTGAAAAAGTGGCACCGAGTCGGTGCGTTCACTGCC
GTATAGGCAGCGTGCTGCTTCATGTGGTCGGTTTTAGAGCTAGAAATAGCAAGTTAAAATAAGGCTAGTC
CGTTATCAACTTGAAAAAGTGGCACCGAGTCGGTGCGTTCACTGCCGTATAGGCAGTTTTTTTAAGCTTG
GGCCGCTCGAGGTACCTCTCTACATATGACATGTGAGCAAAAGGCCAGCAAAAGGCCAGGAACCGTAAAA
AGGCCGCGTTGCTGGCGTTTTTCCATAGGCTCCGCCCCCCTGACGAGCATCACAAAAATCGACGCTCAAG
TCAGAGGTGGCGAAACCCGACAGGACTATAAAGATACCAGGCGTTTCCCCCTGGAAGCTCCCTCGTGCGC
TCTCCTGTTCCGACCCTGCCGCTTACCGGATACCTGTCCGCCTTTCTCCCTTCGGGAAGCGTGGCGCTTT
CTCATAGCTCACGCTGTAGGTATCTCAGTTCGGTGTAGGTCGTTCGCTCCAAGCTGGGCTGTGTGCACGA
ACCCCCCGTTCAGCCCGACCGCTGCGCCTTATCCGGTAACTATCGTCTTGAGTCCAACCCGGTAAGACAC
GACTTATCGCCACTGGCAGCAGCCACTGGTAACAGGATTAGCAGAGCGAGGTATGTAGGCGGTGCTACAG
AGTTCTTGAAGTGGTGGCCTAACTAC
