>Addgene plasmid #60074 | RFN_EGFP_82 | addgene partial sequence | sequence record 98244 | ASK-FN2 5'-CGGCCTTTTTACGGTTCCTG-3'
TAGAGAGGTACCTCGAGCGGCCCAAGCTTAAAAAAACTGCCTATACGGCAGTGAACGCACCGACTCGGTG
CCACTTTTTCAAGTTGATAACGGACTAGCCTTATTTTAACTTGCTATTTCTAGCTCTAAAACCGACCACA
TGAAGCAGCACGCTGCCTATACGGCAGTGAACGCACCGACTCGGTGCCACTTTTTCAAGTTGATAACGGA
CTAGCCTTATTTTAACTTGCTATTTCTAGCTCTAAAACGGACGTAGCCTTCGGGCATGCTGCCTATACGG
CAGTGAACGGTGTTTCGTCCTTTCCACAAGATATATAAAGCCAAGAAATCGAAATACTTTCAAGTTACGG
TAAGCATATGATAGTCCATTTTAAAACATAATTTTAAAACTGCAAACTACCCAAGAAATTATTACTTTCT
ACGTCACGTATTTTGTACTAATATCTTTGTGTTTACAGTCAAATTAATTCTAATTATCTCTCTAACAGCC
TTGTATCGTATATGCAAATATGAAGGAATCATGGGAAATAGGCCCTCTTCCTGCCCGACCTTGGTACCGG
ATCCAGTCGACTGAATTGGTTCCTTTAAAGCCTGCTTTTTTGTACAGCTAGCGACGTCAGGTGGCACTTT
TCGGGGAAATGTGCGCGGAACCCCTATTTGTTTATTTTTCTAAATACATTCAAATATGTATCCGCTCATG
AGACAATAACCCTGATAAATGCTTCAATAATATTGAAAAAGGAAGAGTATGAGTATTCAACATTTCCGTG
TCGCCCTTATTCCCTTT
