[The description below was written by a language model from this plasmid's Addgene catalogue record.]
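Description:
RFN_EGFP_82 is a mammalian expression CRISPR plasmid built on the pSQT1313 backbone, a vector designed for expressing two guide RNAs from a single construct. It is maintained in E. coli as a high-copy plasmid under ampicillin selection. The record does not include a feature table, so the origin of replication and the detailed layout of the guide cassette are not documented here. No mammalian selection marker or reporter is listed.

The payload is a pair of multiplexed gRNAs, designated EGFP gRNA pair #82, driven by a U6 promoter, the RNA polymerase III promoter commonly used for small RNA expression in mammalian cells. The two guides recognise a "left" and a "right" target site within the EGFP coding sequence. This paired arrangement is required by the intended nuclease partner, the dimeric hFokI-dCas9 fusion (an RNA-guided FokI nuclease, or RFN). In that system catalytically inactive Cas9 serves only as a programmable DNA-binding module. Cleavage depends on two fusion proteins being recruited to adjacent half-sites so that their FokI domains can dimerise, and requiring two independent guide recognition events increases targeting specificity compared with a monomeric Cas9 nuclease.

The plasmid does not itself encode the nuclease, which must be supplied from a separate construct. The record describes it as a control reagent: a guide pair against EGFP for use with the dimeric FokI-dCas9 system, for example to check RFN activity at an EGFP reporter sequence in mammalian cells.
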