Addgene plasmid #60074: RFN_EGFP_82
Purpose: Expresses a pair of control multiplex gRNAs targeting EGFP for use with dimeric hFokI-dCas9 nuclease
Depositing lab: Keith Joung. Depositing organization: Massachusetts General Hospital. Publication: Dimeric CRISPR RNA-guided FokI nucleases for highly specific genome editing. Tsai SQ, Wyvekens N, Khayter C, Foden JA, Thapar V, Reyon D, Goodwin MJ, Aryee MJ, Joung JK. Nat Biotechnol. 2014 Apr 25. doi: 10.1038/nbt.2908. PubMed 24770325.
Backbone
  Vector backbone: pSQT1313
  Backbone manufacturer: Joung lab (Addgene plasmid # 53370)
  Vector type: Mammalian Expression, CRISPR
Growth in bacteria
  Bacterial resistance: Ampicillin, 100 μg/mL
  Growth temperature: 37°C
  Growth strain: XL1 Blue
  Copy number: High Copy
Gene/Insert
  Gene/Insert name: pair of multiplex gRNAs targeting EGFP (alt name: EGFP gRNA pair #82)
  Promoter: U6
  Cloning method: Unknown
  Sequencing primers: 5′ OS280 (5’-CAGGGTTATTGTCTCATGAGCGG-3’)
Terms and licenses: Academic/Nonprofit Terms; Industry Terms: Not Available to Industry
Depositor comments: Left gRNA target site: CATGCCCGAAGGCTACGTCC Right gRNA target site: CGTGCTGCTTCATGTGGTCG
How to cite: RFN_EGFP_82 was a gift from Keith Joung (Addgene plasmid # 60074 ; http://n2t.net/addgene:60074 ; RRID:Addgene_60074)
